>Addgene plasmid #43019 | I-ATGA | depositor partial sequence | sequence record 58284 | I-ATGA sequence 424 bps
CGTCTCCTGACCCCAGAGCAGGTCGTGGCAATCGCCTCCAACATTGGTGGGAAACAGGCACTCGAGACTG
TCCAGCGCCTGCTTCCCGTGCTGTGCCAAGCGCACGGACTCACCCCAGAGCAGGTCGTGGCCATTGCCTC
GAATGGAGGGGGCAAACAGGCGTTGGAAACCGTACAACGATTGCTGCCGGTGCTGTGCCAAGCGCACGGC
CTCACCCCAGAGCAGGTCGTGGCAATCGCGAGCAATAACGGCGGAAAACAGGCTTTGGAAACGGTGCAGA
GGCTCCTTCCAGTGCTGTGCCAAGCGCACGGATTAACCCCAGAGCAGGTCGTGGCAATCGCCTCCAACAT
TGGCGGGAAACAGGCACTCGAGACTGTCCAGCGCCTTCTTCCCGTGCTGTGCCAAGCGCACGGCTTAAGA
GACG
