>Addgene plasmid #43019 | I-ATGA | addgene partial sequence | sequence record 59942 | M13-F20 5'-TGTAAAACGACGGCCAGT-3'
CTATAGGGCGAATTGGGCCCTCTAGATGCATGCTCGAGCGGCCGCCAGTGTGATGGATATCTGCAGAATT
CGCCCTTATATAGATGCCGTCCTAGCGCGTCTCCTGACCCCAGAGCAGGTCGTGGCAATCGCCTCCAACA
TTGGTGGGAAACAGGCACTCGAGACTGTCCAGCGCCTGCTTCCCGTGCTGTGCCAAGCGCACGGACTCAC
CCCAGAGCAGGTCGTGGCCATTGCCTCGAATGGAGGGGGCAAACAGGCGTTGGAAACCGTACAACGATTG
CTGCCGGTGCTGTGCCAAGCGCACGGCCTCACCCCAGAGCAGGTCGTGGCAATCGCGAGCAATAACGGCG
GAAAACAGGCTTTGGAAACGGTGCAGAGGCTCCTTCCAGTGCTGTGCCAAGCGCACGGATTAACCCCAGA
GCAGGTCGTGGCAATCGCCTCCAACATTGGCGGGAAACAGGCACTCGAGACTGTCCAGCGCCTTCTTCCC
GTGCTGTGCCAAGCGCACGGCTTAAGAGACGTGGGCACAGGAAAGATACTTAAGGGCGAATTCCAGCACA
CTGGCGGCCGTTACTAGTGGATCCGAGCTCGGTACCAAGCTTGATGCATAGCTTGAGTATTCTATAGTGT
CACCTAAATAGCTTGGCGTAATCATGGTCATAGCTGTTTCCTGTGTGAAATTGTTATCCGCTCACAATTC
CACACAACATACGAGCCGGAAGCATAAAGTGTAAAGCCTGGGGTGCCTAATGAGTGAGCTAACTCACATT
AATTGCGTTGCGCTCACTGCCCGCTTTCCAGTCGGGAAACCTGTCGTGCCAGCTGCATTAATGAATCGGC
CAACGCGCGGGGAGAGGCGGTTTGCGTAT
