[The description below was written by a language model from this plasmid's Addgene catalogue record.]
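Description:
I-ATGA is a bacterial cloning plasmid built on the commercial pCRII-TOPO backbone (about 4.0 kb without insert) and carrying a 424 bp synthetic insert that was introduced by TOPO cloning. It is a high-copy plasmid propagated in E. coli, and it can be selected with both ampicillin and kanamycin, consistent with the dual resistance markers of this backbone. The record lists T7 and M13-reverse as the sequencing primers, indicating that the insert sits within the standard multiple cloning region flanked by those priming sites. No feature table is provided, so individual backbone elements such as the origin of replication cannot be confirmed from the record beyond what is generally true of this vector family.

The catalogue entry does not describe what the insert encodes. The associated publication reports a TALEN genome-editing system for generating human stem cell-based disease models. In that context, the name suggests that the plasmid is one component of a library of pre-assembled TAL effector repeat modules, with "ATGA" plausibly denoting the four DNA bases recognised by a block of repeats and "I" its position in the assembly series. The insert size is roughly compatible with four repeat units, but this interpretation is an inference from the name and publication rather than a stated fact. The plasmid has no mammalian expression elements listed. It appears to serve as a storage and source clone from which the synthetic fragment can be amplified or excised for assembly into full-length TALEN constructs, not as an expression vector in its own right.
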