Addgene plasmid #43019: I-ATGA
Depositing lab: Chad Cowan & Kiran Musunuru. Depositing organization: Harvard University. Publication: A TALEN Genome-Editing System for Generating Human Stem Cell-Based Disease Models. Ding Q, Lee YK, Schaefer EA, Peters DT, Veres A, Kim K, Kuperwasser N, Motola DL, Meissner TB, Hendriks WT, Trevisan M, Gupta RM, Moisan A, Banks E, Friesen M, Schinzel RT, Xia F, Tang A, Xia Y, Figueroa E, Wann A, Ahfeldt T, Daheron L, Zhang F, Rubin LL, Peng LF, Chung RT, Musunuru K, Cowan CA. Cell Stem Cell. 2012 Dec 12. pii: S1934-5909(12)00645-5. doi: 10.1016/j.stem.2012.11.011. PubMed 23246482.
Backbone
  Vector backbone: pCRII-TOPO
  Backbone manufacturer: Invitrogen
  Backbone size w/o insert (bp): 3973
  Vector type: Bacterial Cloning
Growth in bacteria
  Bacterial resistance: Ampicillin and Kanamycin, 100 & 50 μg/mL
  Growth temperature: 37°C
  Growth strain: Top10
  Copy number: High Copy
Gene/Insert
  Gene/Insert name: I-ATGA
  Species: Synthetic
  Insert size (bp): 424
  Cloning method: TOPO Cloning
  Sequencing primers: 5′ T7; 3′ M13-rev
Terms and licenses: Academic/Nonprofit Terms; Industry Terms: Not Available to Industry
How to cite: I-ATGA was a gift from Chad Cowan & Kiran Musunuru (Addgene plasmid # 43019 ; http://n2t.net/addgene:43019 ; RRID:Addgene_43019)
